Addgene plasmid #191551: LM627
Purpose: LM627_MSG-AGGA-promoter-ccdb-TTCC-SNAC-his
Depositing lab: David Baker. Depositing organization: University of Washington. Publication: Hallucinating symmetric protein assemblies. Wicky BIM, Milles LF, Courbet A, Ragotte RJ, Dauparas J, Kinfu E, Tipps S, Kibler RD, Baek M, DiMaio F, Li X, Carter L, Kang A, Nguyen H, Bera AK, Baker D. Science. 2022 Oct 7;378(6615):56-61. doi: 10.1126/science.add1964. Epub 2022 Sep 15. PubMed 36108048.
Backbone
  Vector backbone: pET29b+
  Total vector size (bp): 5698
  Vector type: Bacterial Expression
Growth in bacteria
  Bacterial resistance: Kanamycin, 50 μg/mL
  Growth temperature: 37°C
  Growth strain: NEB Stable
  Growth instructions: encodes E. coli lethal ccdb gene for selection, grow only in ccdb resistant strains such as NEBStable, or ccdB Survival
  Copy number: Unknown
Gene/Insert
  Gene/Insert name: ccdb
  Species: E. Coli
  Insert size (bp): 484
  Tag / fusion protein: SNAC-tag, HIS-tag
Terms and licenses: Academic/Nonprofit Terms; Industry Terms: Not Available to Industry
How to cite: LM627 was a gift from David Baker (Addgene plasmid # 191551 ; http://n2t.net/addgene:191551 ; RRID:Addgene_191551)
