[The description below was written by a language model from this plasmid's Addgene catalogue record and pLannotate feature annotations shown in this document.]
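Description:
LM627 is a bacterial expression and cloning vector built on the pET29b+ backbone, about 5.7 kb, designed as an entry vector in which a ccdB counter-selection cassette is replaced by a gene of interest. It is selected with kanamycin (KanR, aminoglycoside phosphotransferase) and replicates from a ColE1/pMB1-type origin accompanied by the bom region and rop gene inherited from pBR322. An f1 origin is also present. The tetracycline-resistance fragments and other short hits in the feature table appear to be backbone remnants rather than functional parts.

The expression unit follows the standard pET layout: a T7 promoter with an adjacent lac operator, the T7 gene 10 ribosome binding site, and a T7 terminator, with lacI carried on the plasmid so that transcription is repressed until induction with IPTG in a host supplying T7 RNA polymerase. Between the RBS and the terminator sits the roughly 480 bp insert, comprising a short ccdA fragment and the full ccdB toxin gene from E. coli. CcdB poisons DNA gyrase, so the plasmid can only be maintained in ccdB-tolerant strains.

The purpose line, "MSG-AGGA-promoter-ccdb-TTCC-SNAC-his", suggests that the cassette has its own promoter and is flanked by the four-base junctions AGGA and TTCC. This is consistent with overhang-based (Golden Gate style) assembly, although the record does not name the enzyme or method. Replacing the cassette would yield a protein with an N-terminal MSG leader and a C-terminal SNAC tag, a chemically cleavable sequence, followed by a His tag for affinity purification. Only the His tag is annotated in the feature table. After transformation into ordinary strains, unmodified vector is eliminated, which suits high-throughput cloning of designed proteins, as in the associated work on symmetric protein assemblies.
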