Features (pLannotate 1.2.2; 20 found; start..end, strand, type, name):
    264..282     +  promoter       T7 promoter: promoter for bacteriophage T7 RNA polymerase
    283..307     +  protein_bind   lac operator: The lac repressor binds to the lac operator to inhibit transcription in E. coli. This inhibition can be relieved by adding lactose or isopropyl-β-D-thiogalactopyranoside (IPTG). lac repressor encoded by lacI
    322..344     +  RBS            RBS: efficient ribosome binding site from bacteriophage T7 gene 10 (Olins and Rangwala, 1989)
    367..438     +  CDS            ccdA (fragment): CCDA_ECO57 - Also known as H, letA. Experimental evidence at protein level: Swiss-Prot protein existence level 1. Antitoxin component of a type II toxin-antitoxin (TA) system which inhibits the post-segregational killing (PSK) of plasmid-free cells, also referred to as a plasmid addiction system. Binds to and blocks the activity of CcdB; will also remove bound CcdB protein from the CcdB-GyrA complex by forming a CcdA-CcdB complex, a process termed rejuvenation. Functions as a transcriptional corepressor for the ccdAB operon, repression also requires CcdB (By similarity). From Escherichia coli
    472..774     +  CDS            ccdB: CCDB_ECOLI - Also known as G, letB, letD. Experimental evidence at protein level: Swiss-Prot protein existence level 1. Toxic component of a type II toxin-antitoxin (TA) system, functioning in plasmid maintainence. Responsible for the post- segregational killing (PSK) of plasmid-free cells, also referred to as a plasmid addiction system. Half-life of over 2 hours. Cell killing by CcdB is accompanied by filamentation, defects in chromosome and plasmid segregation, defects in cell division, formation of anucleate cells, decreased DNA synthesis and plasmid loss. Interferes with the activity of DN
    814..832     +  CDS            9xHis (fragment): 9xHis affinity tag
    845..894     +  CDS            SET1 (fragment): solubility-enhancement tag derived from T7 phage gene 10B
    902..949     +  terminator     T7 terminator: transcription terminator for bacteriophage T7 RNA polymerase
    986..1414    +  rep_origin     f1 ori (sequence partly withheld): f1 bacteriophage origin of replication; arrow indicates direction of (+) strand synthesis
   1467..1524    +  promoter       AmpR promoter (fragment): bla
   1533..2348    -  CDS            KanR: aminoglycoside phosphotransferase; aph(3')-Ia; confers resistance to kanamycin in bacteria or G418 (Geneticin®) in eukaryotes
   2470..3058    +  rep_origin     ori: high-copy-number ColE1/pMB1/pBR322/pUC origin of replication
   3244..3383    -  misc_feature   bom: basis of mobility region from pBR322
   3485..3676    -  CDS            rop: Rop protein, which maintains plasmids at low copy number; rop
   3693..4073    +  CDS            YPB1_ECOLX: Protein predicted: Swiss-Prot protein existence level 4. From Escherichia coli.
   4145..4436    -  CDS            TcR (fragment): tetracycline efflux protein; tet; confers resistance to tetracycline
   4451..4472    -  protein_bind   CAP binding site: CAP binding activates transcription in the presence of cAMP. E. coli catabolite activator protein
   4485..5567    -  CDS            lacI: lac repressor; lacI; The lac repressor binds to the lac operator to inhibit transcription in E. coli. This inhibition can be relieved by adding lactose or isopropyl-β-D-thiogalactopyranoside (IPTG).
   5568..5645    -  promoter       lacI promoter: lacI
   5653..238     -  CDS            TcR (fragment) (across the origin): tetracycline efflux protein; tet; confers resistance to tetracycline
>Addgene plasmid #191551 | LM627 | addgene full sequence | sequence record 385934 | Addgene NGS Result
CAGTAGTAGGTTGAGGCCGTTGAGCACCGCCGCCGCAAGGAATGGTGCATGCAAGGAGATGGCGCCCAAC
AGTCCCCCGGCCACGGGGCCTGCCACCATACCCACGCCGAAACAAGCGCTCATGAGCCCGAAGTGGCGAG
CCCGATCTTCCCCATCGGTGATGTCGGCGATATAGGCGCCAGCAACCGCACCTGTGGCGCCGGTGATGCC
GGCCACGATGCGTCCGGCGTAGAGGATCGAGATCGATCTCGATCCCGCGAAATTAATACGACTCACTATA
GGGGAATTGTGAGCGGATAACAATTCCCCTCTAGAAATAATTTTGTTTAACTTTAAGAAGGAGATATACA
TATGTCAGGAGGAGACCGAAAGCGTATTACAGTGACAGTTGACAGCGACAGCTATCAGTTGCTCAAGGCA
TATATGATGTCAATATCTCCGGTCTGGTATGCACAACCAAGAATGAAGCCCATGCAGTTTAAGGTTTACA
CCTATAAAAGAGAGAGCCGTTATCGTCTGTTTGTGGATGTACAGAGTGATATTATTGACACGCCCGGGCG
ACGGATGGTGATCCCCCTGGCCAGTGCACGTCTGCTGTCAGATAAAGTCTCCCGTGAACTTTACCCGGTG
GTGCATATCGGGGATGAAAGCTGGCGCATGATGACCACCGATATGGCCAGTGTGCCGGTTTCCGTTATCG
GGGAAGAAGTGGCTGATCTCAGCCACCGCGAAAATGACATCAAAAACGCCATTAACCTGATGTTCTGGGG
AATATGAACGGTCTCGTTCCGGCAGCCATCATTGGGGCAGCACCCACCACCACCACCACCACTAATGAGA
TCCGGCTGCTAACAAAGCCCGAAAGGAAGCTGAGTTGGCTGCTGCCACCGCTGAGCAATAACTAGCATAA
CCCCTTGGGGCCTCTAAACGGGTCTTGAGGGGTTTTTTGCTGAAAGGAGGAACTATATCCGGATTGGCGA
ATGGG
[124 nt withheld, positions 986-1109]
C
[91 nt withheld, positions 1111-1201]
A
[49 nt withheld, positions 1203-1251]
CCTTTGACGTTGGAGTCCACGTTCTTT
[37 nt withheld, positions 1279-1315]
ACCCTATCTCGGTCTATTCTTTTGATTTATAAGGGATTTTGCCGATTTCGGCCTATTGGTTAAAAAATGA
GCTGATTTAACAAAAATTTAACGCGAATTTTAACAAAATATTAACGCTTACAATTTAGGTGGCACTTTTC
GGGGAAATGTGCGCGGAACCCCTATTTGTTTATTTTTCTAAATACATTCAAATATGTATCCGCTCATGAA
TTAATTCTTAGAAAAACTCATCGAGCATCAAATGAAACTGCAATTTATTCATATCAGGATTATCAATACC
ATATTTTTGAAAAAGCCGTTTCTGTAATGAAGGAGAAAACTCACCGAGGCAGTTCCATAGGATGGCAAGA
TCCTGGTATCGGTCTGCGATTCCGACTCGTCCAACATCAATACAACCTATTAATTTCCCCTCGTCAAAAA
TAAGGTTATCAAGTGAGAAATCACCATGAGTGACGACTGAATCCGGTGAGAATGGCAAAAGTTTATGCAT
TTCTTTCCAGACTTGTTCAACAGGCCAGCCATTACGCTCGTCATCAAAATCACTCGCATCAACCAAACCG
TTATTCATTCGTGATTGCGCCTGAGCGAGACGAAATACGCGATCGCTGTTAAAAGGACAATTACAAACAG
GAATCGAATGCAACCGGCGCAGGAACACTGCCAGCGCATCAACAATATTTTCACCTGAATCAGGATATTC
TTCTAATACCTGGAATGCTGTTTTCCCGGGGATCGCAGTGGTGAGTAACCATGCATCATCAGGAGTACGG
ATAAAATGCTTGATGGTCGGAAGAGGCATAAATTCCGTCAGCCAGTTTAGTCTGACCATCTCATCTGTAA
CATCATTGGCAACGCTACCTTTGCCATGTTTCAGAAACAACTCTGGCGCATCGGGCTTCCCATACAATCG
ATAGATTGTCGCACCTGATTGCCCGACATTATCGCGAGCCCATTTATACCCATATAAATCAGCATCCATG
TTGGAATTTAATCGCGGCCTAGAGCAAGACGTTTCCCGTTGAATATGGCTCATAACACCCCTTGTATTAC
TGTTTATGTAAGCAGACAGTTTTATTGTTCATGACCAAAATCCCTTAACGTGAGTTTTCGTTCCACTGAG
CGTCAGACCCCGTAGAAAAGATCAAAGGATCTTCTTGAGATCCTTTTTTTCTGCGCGTAATCTGCTGCTT
GCAAACAAAAAAACCACCGCTACCAGCGGTGGTTTGTTTGCCGGATCAAGAGCTACCAACTCTTTTTCCG
AAGGTAACTGGCTTCAGCAGAGCGCAGATACCAAATACTGTCCTTCTAGTGTAGCCGTAGTTAGGCCACC
ACTTCAAGAACTCTGTAGCACCGCCTACATACCTCGCTCTGCTAATCCTGTTACCAGTGGCTGCTGCCAG
TGGCGATAAGTCGTGTCTTACCGGGTTGGACTCAAGACGATAGTTACCGGATAAGGCGCAGCGGTCGGGC
TGAACGGGGGGTTCGTGCACACAGCCCAGCTTGGAGCGAACGACCTACACCGAACTGAGATACCTACAGC
GTGAGCTATGAGAAAGCGCCACGCTTCCCGAAGGGAGAAAGGCGGACAGGTATCCGGTAAGCGGCAGGGT
CGGAACAGGAGAGCGCACGAGGGAGCTTCCAGGGGGAAACGCCTGGTATCTTTATAGTCCTGTCGGGTTT
CGCCACCTCTGACTTGAGCGTCGATTTTTGTGATGCTCGTCAGGGGGGCGGAGCCTATGGAAAAACGCCA
GCAACGCGGCCTTTTTACGGTTCCTGGCCTTTTGCTGGCCTTTTGCTCACATGTTCTTTCCTGCGTTATC
CCCTGATTCTGTGGATAACCGTATTACCGCCTTTGAGTGAGCTGATACCGCTCGCCGCAGCCGAACGACC
GAGCGCAGCGAGTCAGTGAGCGAGGAAGCGGAAGAGCGCCTGATGCGGTATTTTCTCCTTACGCATCTGT
GCGGTATTTCACACCGCAATGGTGCACTCTCAGTACAATCTGCTCTGATGCCGCATAGTTAAGCCAGTAT
ACACTCCGCTATCGCTACGTGACTGGGTCATGGCTGCGCCCCGACACCCGCCAACACCCGCTGACGCGCC
CTGACGGGCTTGTCTGCTCCCGGCATCCGCTTACAGACAAGCTGTGACCGTCTCCGGGAGCTGCATGTGT
CAGAGGTTTTCACCGTCATCACCGAAACGCGCGAGGCAGCTGCGGTAAAGCTCATCAGCGTGGTCGTGAA
GCGATTCACAGATGTCTGCCTGTTCATCCGCGTCCAGCTCGTTGAGTTTCTCCAGAAGCGTTAATGTCTG
GCTTCTGATAAAGCGGGCCATGTTAAGGGCGGTTTTTTCCTGTTTGGTCACTGATGCCTCCGTGTAAGGG
GGATTTCTGTTCATGGGGGTAATGATACCGATGAAACGAGAGAGGATGCTCACGATACGGGTTACTGATG
ATGAACATGCCCGGTTACTGGAACGTTGTGAGGGTAAACAACTGGCGGTATGGATGCGGCGGGACCAGAG
AAAAATCACTCAGGGTCAATGCCAGCGCTTCGTTAATACAGATGTAGGTGTTCCACAGGGTAGCCAGCAG
CATCCTGCGATGCAGATCCGGAACATAATGGTGCAGGGCGCTGACTTCCGCGTTTCCAGACTTTACGAAA
CACGGAAACCGAAGACCATTCATGTTGTTGCTCAGGTCGCAGACGTTTTGCAGCAGCAGTCGCTTCACGT
TCGCTCGCGTATCGGTGATTCATTCTGCTAACCAGTAAGGCAACCCCGCCAGCCTAGCCGGGTCCTCAAC
GACAGGAGCACGATCATGCGCACCCGTGGGGCCGCCATGCCGGCGATAATGGCCTGCTTCTCGCCGAAAC
GTTTGGTGGCGGGACCAGTGACGAAGGCTTGAGCGAGGGCGTGCAAGATTCCGAATACCGCAAGCGACAG
GCCGATCATCGTCGCGCTCCAGCGAAAGCGGTCCTCGCCGAAAATGACCCAGAGCGCTGCCGGCACCTGT
CCTACGAGTTGCATGATAAAGAAGACAGTCATAAGTGCGGCGACGATAGTCATGCCCCGCGCCCACCGGA
AGGAGCTGACTGGGTTGAAGGCTCTCAAGGGCATCGGTCGAGATCCCGGTGCCTAATGAGTGAGCTAACT
TACATTAATTGCGTTGCGCTCACTGCCCGCTTTCCAGTCGGGAAACCTGTCGTGCCAGCTGCATTAATGA
ATCGGCCAACGCGCGGGGAGAGGCGGTTTGCGTATTGGGCGCCAGGGTGGTTTTTCTTTTCACCAGTGAG
ACGGGCAACAGCTGATTGCCCTTCACCGCCTGGCCCTGAGAGAGTTGCAGCAAGCGGTCCACGCTGGTTT
GCCCCAGCAGGCGAAAATCCTGTTTGATGGTGGTTAACGGCGGGATATAACATGAGCTGTCTTCGGTATC
GTCGTATCCCACTACCGAGATGTCCGCACCAACGCGCAGCCCGGACTCGGTAATGGCGCGCATTGCGCCC
AGCGCCATCTGATCGTTGGCAACCAGCATCGCAGTGGGAACGATGCCCTCATTCAGCATTTGCATGGTTT
GTTGAAAACCGGACATGGCACTCCAGTCGCCTTCCCGTTCCGCTATCGGCTGAATTTGATTGCGAGTGAG
ATATTTATGCCAGCCAGCCAGACGCAGACGCGCCGAGACAGAACTTAATGGGCCCGCTAACAGCGCGATT
TGCTGGTGACCCAATGCGACCAGATGCTCCACGCCCAGTCGCGTACCGTCTTCATGGGAGAAAATAATAC
TGTTGATGGGTGTCTGGTCAGAGACATCAAGAAATAACGCCGGAACATTAGTGCAGGCAGCTTCCACAGC
AATGGCATCCTGGTCATCCAGCGGATAGTTAATGATCAGCCCACTGACGCGTTGCGCGAGAAGATTGTGC
ACCGCCGCTTTACAGGCTTCGACGCCGCTTCGTTCTACCATCGACACCACCACGCTGGCACCCAGTTGAT
CGGCGCGAGATTTAATCGCCGCGACAATTTGCGACGGCGCGTGCAGGGCCAGACTGGAGGTGGCAACGCC
AATCAGCAACGACTGTTTGCCCGCCAGTTGTTGTGCCACGCGGTTGGGAATGTAATTCAGCTCCGCCATC
GCCGCTTCCACTTTTTCCCGCGTTTTCGCAGAAACGTGGCTGGCCTGGTTCACCACGCGGGAAACGGTCT
GATAAGAGACACCGGCATACTCTGCGACATCGTATAACGTTACTGGTTTCACATTCACCACCCTGAATTG
ACTCTCTTCCGGGCGCTATCATGCCATACCGCGAAAGGTTTTGCGCCATTCGATGGTGTCCGGGATCTCG
ACGCTCTCCCTTATGCGACTCCTGCATTAGGAAGCAGCC
